>Addgene plasmid #112393 | pHEY1.1.0-gDNA | depositor full sequence | sequence record 211784 | Full Sequence
TAGAGCTAGAAATAGCAAGTTAAAATAAGGCTAGTCCGTTATCAACTTGAAAAAGTGGCACCGAGTCGGT
GCTTTTTTGTTTTAGAGCTAGAAATAGCAAGTTAAAATAAGGCTAGTCCGTTTTTAGCGCGTGCGCCAAT
TCTGCAGACAAATGGCTCTAGAGGTACCCGTTACATAACTTACGGTAAATGGCCCGCCTGGCTGACCGCC
CAACGACCCCCGCCCATTGACGTCAATAGTAACGCCAATAGGGACTTTCCATTGACGTCAATGGGTGGAG
TATTTACGGTAAACTGCCCACTTGGCAGTACATCAAGTGTATCATATGCCAAGTACGCCCCCTATTGACG
TCAATGACGGTAAATGGCCCGCCTGGCATTGTGCCCAGTACATGACCTTATGGGACTTTCCTACTTGGCA
GTACATCTACGTATTAGTCATCGCTATTACCATGGTCGAGGTGAGCCCCACGTTCTGCTTCACTCTCCCC
ATCTCCCCCCCCTCCCCACCCCCAATTTTGTATTTATTTATTTTTTAATTATTTTGTGCAGCGATGGGGG
CGGGGGGGGGGGGGGGGCGCGCGCCAGGCGGGGCGGGGCGGGGCGAGGGGCGGGGCGGGGCGAGGCGGAG
AGGTGCGGCGGCAGCCAATCAGAGCGGCGCGCTCCGAAAGTTTCCTTTTATGGCGAGGCGGCGGCGGCGG
CGGCCCTATAAAAAGCGAAGCGCGCGGCGGGCGGGAGTCGCTGCGACGCTGCCTTCGCCCCGTGCCCCGC
TCCGCCGCCGCCTCGCGCCGCCCGCCCCGGCTCTGACTGACCGCGTTACTCCCACAGGTGAGCGGGCGGG
ACGGCCCTTCTCCTCCGGGCTGTAATTAGCTGAGCAAGAGGTAAGGGTTTAAGGGATGGTTGGTTGGTGG
GGTATTAATGTTTAATTACCTGGAGCACCTGCCTGAAATCACTTTTTTTCAGGTTGGACCGGTGCCACCA
TGGACTATAAGGACCACGACGGAGACTACAAGGATCATGATATTGATTACAAAGACGATGACGATAAGAT
GGCCCCAAAGAAGAAGCGGAAGGTCGGTATCCACGGAGTCCCAGCAGCCGACAAGAAGTACAGCATCGGC
CTGGACATCGGCACCAACTCTGTGGGCTGGGCCGTGATCACCGACGAGTACAAGGTGCCCAGCAAGAAAT
TCAAGGTGCTGGGCAACACCGACCGGCACAGCATCAAGAAGAACCTGATCGGAGCCCTGCTGTTCGACAG
CGGCGAAACAGCCGAGGCCACCCGGCTGAAGAGAACCGCCAGAAGAAGATACACCAGACGGAAGAACCGG
ATCTGCTATCTGCAAGAGATCTTCAGCAACGAGATGGCCAAGGTGGACGACAGCTTCTTCCACAGACTGG
AAGAGTCCTTCCTGGTGGAAGAGGATAAGAAGCACGAGCGGCACCCCATCTTCGGCAACATCGTGGACGA
GGTGGCCTACCACGAGAAGTACCCCACCATCTACCACCTGAGAAAGAAACTGGTGGACAGCACCGACAAG
GCCGACCTGCGGCTGATCTATCTGGCCCTGGCCCACATGATCAAGTTCCGGGGCCACTTCCTGATCGAGG
GCGACCTGAACCCCGACAACAGCGACGTGGACAAGCTGTTCATCCAGCTGGTGCAGACCTACAACCAGCT
GTTCGAGGAAAACCCCATCAACGCCAGCGGCGTGGACGCCAAGGCCATCCTGTCTGCCAGACTGAGCAAG
AGCAGACGGCTGGAAAATCTGATCGCCCAGCTGCCCGGCGAGAAGAAGAATGGCCTGTTCGGAAACCTGA
TTGCCCTGAGCCTGGGCCTGACCCCCAACTTCAAGAGCAACTTCGACCTGGCCGAGGATGCCAAACTGCA
GCTGAGCAAGGACACCTACGACGACGACCTGGACAACCTGCTGGCCCAGATCGGCGACCAGTACGCCGAC
CTGTTTCTGGCCGCCAAGAACCTGTCCGACGCCATCCTGCTGAGCGACATCCTGAGAGTGAACACCGAGA
TCACCAAGGCCCCCCTGAGCGCCTCTATGATCAAGAGATACGACGAGCACCACCAGGACCTGACCCTGCT
GAAAGCTCTCGTGCGGCAGCAGCTGCCTGAGAAGTACAAAGAGATTTTCTTCGACCAGAGCAAGAACGGC
TACGCCGGCTACATTGACGGCGGAGCCAGCCAGGAAGAGTTCTACAAGTTCATCAAGCCCATCCTGGAAA
AGATGGACGGCACCGAGGAACTGCTCGTGAAGCTGAACAGAGAGGACCTGCTGCGGAAGCAGCGGACCTT
CGACAACGGCAGCATCCCCCACCAGATCCACCTGGGAGAGCTGCACGCCATTCTGCGGCGGCAGGAAGAT
TTTTACCCATTCCTGAAGGACAACCGGGAAAAGATCGAGAAGATCCTGACCTTCCGCATCCCCTACTACG
TGGGCCCTCTGGCCAGGGGAAACAGCAGATTCGCCTGGATGACCAGAAAGAGCGAGGAAACCATCACCCC
CTGGAACTTCGAGGAAGTGGTGGACAAGGGCGCTTCCGCCCAGAGCTTCATCGAGCGGATGACCAACTTC
GATAAGAACCTGCCCAACGAGAAGGTGCTGCCCAAGCACAGCCTGCTGTACGAGTACTTCACCGTGTATA
ACGAGCTGACCAAAGTGAAATACGTGACCGAGGGAATGAGAAAGCCCGCCTTCCTGAGCGGCGAGCAGAA
AAAGGCCATCGTGGACCTGCTGTTCAAGACCAACCGGAAAGTGACCGTGAAGCAGCTGAAAGAGGACTAC
TTCAAGAAAATCGAGTGCTTCGACTCCGTGGAAATCTCCGGCGTGGAAGATCGGTTCAACGCCTCCCTGG
GCACATACCACGATCTGCTGAAAATTATCAAGGACAAGGACTTCCTGGACAATGAGGAAAACGAGGACAT
TCTGGAAGATATCGTGCTGACCCTGACACTGTTTGAGGACAGAGAGATGATCGAGGAACGGCTGAAAACC
TATGCCCACCTGTTCGACGACAAAGTGATGAAGCAGCTGAAGCGGCGGAGATACACCGGCTGGGGCAGGC
TGAGCCGGAAGCTGATCAACGGCATCCGGGACAAGCAGTCCGGCAAGACAATCCTGGATTTCCTGAAGTC
CGACGGCTTCGCCAACAGAAACTTCATGCAGCTGATCCACGACGACAGCCTGACCTTTAAAGAGGACATC
CAGAAAGCCCAGGTGTCCGGCCAGGGCGATAGCCTGCACGAGCACATTGCCAATCTGGCCGGCAGCCCCG
CCATTAAGAAGGGCATCCTGCAGACAGTGAAGGTGGTGGACGAGCTCGTGAAAGTGATGGGCCGGCACAA
GCCCGAGAACATCGTGATCGAAATGGCCAGAGAGAACCAGACCACCCAGAAGGGACAGAAGAACAGCCGC
GAGAGAATGAAGCGGATCGAAGAGGGCATCAAAGAGCTGGGCAGCCAGATCCTGAAAGAACACCCCGTGG
AAAACACCCAGCTGCAGAACGAGAAGCTGTACCTGTACTACCTGCAGAATGGGCGGGATATGTACGTGGA
CCAGGAACTGGACATCAACCGGCTGTCCGACTACGATGTGGACCATATCGTGCCTCAGAGCTTTCTGAAG
GACGACTCCATCGACAACAAGGTGCTGACCAGAAGCGACAAGAACCGGGGCAAGAGCGACAACGTGCCCT
CCGAAGAGGTCGTGAAGAAGATGAAGAACTACTGGCGGCAGCTGCTGAACGCCAAGCTGATTACCCAGAG
AAAGTTCGACAATCTGACCAAGGCCGAGAGAGGCGGCCTGAGCGAACTGGATAAGGCCGGCTTCATCAAG
AGACAGCTGGTGGAAACCCGGCAGATCACAAAGCACGTGGCACAGATCCTGGACTCCCGGATGAACACTA
AGTACGACGAGAATGACAAGCTGATCCGGGAAGTGAAAGTGATCACCCTGAAGTCCAAGCTGGTGTCCGA
TTTCCGGAAGGATTTCCAGTTTTACAAAGTGCGCGAGATCAACAACTACCACCACGCCCACGACGCCTAC
CTGAACGCCGTCGTGGGAACCGCCCTGATCAAAAAGTACCCTAAGCTGGAAAGCGAGTTCGTGTACGGCG
ACTACAAGGTGTACGACGTGCGGAAGATGATCGCCAAGAGCGAGCAGGAAATCGGCAAGGCTACCGCCAA
GTACTTCTTCTACAGCAACATCATGAACTTTTTCAAGACCGAGATTACCCTGGCCAACGGCGAGATCCGG
AAGCGGCCTCTGATCGAGACAAACGGCGAAACCGGGGAGATCGTGTGGGATAAGGGCCGGGATTTTGCCA
CCGTGCGGAAAGTGCTGAGCATGCCCCAAGTGAATATCGTGAAAAAGACCGAGGTGCAGACAGGCGGCTT
CAGCAAAGAGTCTATCCTGCCCAAGAGGAACAGCGATAAGCTGATCGCCAGAAAGAAGGACTGGGACCCT
AAGAAGTACGGCGGCTTCGACAGCCCCACCGTGGCCTATTCTGTGCTGGTGGTGGCCAAAGTGGAAAAGG
GCAAGTCCAAGAAACTGAAGAGTGTGAAAGAGCTGCTGGGGATCACCATCATGGAAAGAAGCAGCTTCGA
GAAGAATCCCATCGACTTTCTGGAAGCCAAGGGCTACAAAGAAGTGAAAAAGGACCTGATCATCAAGCTG
CCTAAGTACTCCCTGTTCGAGCTGGAAAACGGCCGGAAGAGAATGCTGGCCTCTGCCGGCGAACTGCAGA
AGGGAAACGAACTGGCCCTGCCCTCCAAATATGTGAACTTCCTGTACCTGGCCAGCCACTATGAGAAGCT
GAAGGGCTCCCCCGAGGATAATGAGCAGAAACAGCTGTTTGTGGAACAGCACAAGCACTACCTGGACGAG
ATCATCGAGCAGATCAGCGAGTTCTCCAAGAGAGTGATCCTGGCCGACGCTAATCTGGACAAAGTGCTGT
CCGCCTACAACAAGCACCGGGATAAGCCCATCAGAGAGCAGGCCGAGAATATCATCCACCTGTTTACCCT
GACCAATCTGGGAGCCCCTGCCGCCTTCAAGTACTTTGACACCACCATCGACCGGAAGAGGTACACCAGC
ACCAAAGAGGTGCTGGACGCCACCCTGATCCACCAGAGCATCACCGGCCTGTACGAGACACGGATCGACC
TGTCTCAGCTGGGAGGCGACAAAAGGCCGGCGGCCACGAAAAAGGCCGGCCAGGCAAAAAAGAAAAAGTA
AGAATTCCTAGAGCTCGCTGATCAGCCTCGACTGTGCCTTCTAGTTGCCAGCCATCTGTTGTTTGCCCCT
CCCCCGTGCCTTCCTTGACCCTGGAAGGTGCCACTCCCACTGTCCTTTCCTAATAAAATGAGGAAATTGC
ATCGCATTGTCTGAGTAGGTGTCATTCTATTCTGGGGGGTGGGGTGGGGCAGGACAGCAAGGGGGAGGAT
TGGGAAGAGAATAGCAGGCATGCTGGGGAGCGGCCGCAGGAACCCCTAGTGATGGAGTTGGCCACTCCCT
CTCTGCGCGCTCGCTCGCTCACTGAGGCCGGGCGACCAAAGGTCGCCCGACGCCCGGGCTTTGCCCGGGC
GGCCTCAGTGAGCGAGCGAGCGCGCAGCTGCCTGCAGGGGCGCCTGATGCGGTATTTTCTCCTTACGCAT
CTGTGCGGTATTTCACACCGCATA
[142 nt withheld, positions 5695-5836]
C
[141 nt withheld, positions 5838-5978]
CCTTTGACGTTGGAGTCCACGTTCTTT
[37 nt withheld, positions 6006-6042]
ACCCTATCTCGGGCTATTCTTTTGATTTATAAGGGATTTTGCCGATTTCGGCCTATTGGTTAAAAAATGA
GCTGATTTAACAAAAATTTAACGCGAATTTTAACAAAATATTAACGTTTACAATTTTATGGTGCACTCTC
AGTACAATCTGCTCTGATGCCGCATAGTTAAGCCAGCCCCGACACCCGCCAACACCCGCTGACGCGCCCT
GACGGGCTTGTCTGCTCCCGGCATCCGCTTACAGACAAGCTGTGACCGTCTCCGGGAGCTGCATGTGTCA
GAGGTTTTCACCGTCATCACCGAAACGCGCGAGACGAAAGGGCCTCGTGATACGCCTATTTTTATAGGTT
AATGTCATGATAATAATGGTTTCTTAGACGTCAGGTGGCACTTTTCGGGGAAATGTGCGCGGAACCCCTA
TTTGTTTATTTTTCTAAATACATTCAAATATGTATCCGCTCATGAGACAATAACCCTGATAAATGCTTCA
ATAATATTGAAAAAGGAAGAGTATGAGTATTCAACATTTCCGTGTCGCCCTTATTCCCTTTTTTGCGGCA
TTTTGCCTTCCTGTTTTTGCTCACCCAGAAACGCTGGTGAAAGTAAAAGATGCTGAAGATCAGTTGGGTG
CACGAGTGGGTTACATCGAACTGGATCTCAACAGCGGTAAGATCCTTGAGAGTTTTCGCCCCGAAGAACG
TTTTCCAATGATGAGCACTTTTAAAGTTCTGCTATGTGGCGCGGTATTATCCCGTATTGACGCCGGGCAA
GAGCAACTCGGTCGCCGCATACACTATTCTCAGAATGACTTGGTTGAGTACTCACCAGTCACAGAAAAGC
ATCTTACGGATGGCATGACAGTAAGAGAATTATGCAGTGCTGCCATAACCATGAGTGATAACACTGCGGC
CAACTTACTTCTGACAACGATCGGAGGACCGAAGGAGCTAACCGCTTTTTTGCACAACATGGGGGATCAT
GTAACTCGCCTTGATCGTTGGGAACCGGAGCTGAATGAAGCCATACCAAACGACGAGCGTGACACCACGA
TGCCTGTAGCAATGGCAACAACGTTGCGCAAACTATTAACTGGCGAACTACTTACTCTAGCTTCCCGGCA
ACAATTAATAGACTGGATGGAGGCGGATAAAGTTGCAGGACCACTTCTGCGCTCGGCCCTTCCGGCTGGC
TGGTTTATTGCTGATAAATCTGGAGCCGGTGAGCGTGGAAGCCGCGGTATCATTGCAGCACTGGGGCCAG
ATGGTAAGCCCTCCCGTATCGTAGTTATCTACACGACGGGGAGTCAGGCAACTATGGATGAACGAAATAG
ACAGATCGCTGAGATAGGTGCCTCACTGATTAAGCATTGGTAACTGTCAGACCAAGTTTACTCATATATA
CTTTAGATTGATTTAAAACTTCATTTTTAATTTAAAAGGATCTAGGTGAAGATCCTTTTTGATAATCTCA
TGACCAAAATCCCTTAACGTGAGTTTTCGTTCCACTGAGCGTCAGACCCCGTAGAAAAGATCAAAGGATC
TTCTTGAGATCCTTTTTTTCTGCGCGTAATCTGCTGCTTGCAAACAAAAAAACCACCGCTACCAGCGGTG
GTTTGTTTGCCGGATCAAGAGCTACCAACTCTTTTTCCGAAGGTAACTGGCTTCAGCAGAGCGCAGATAC
CAAATACTGTCCTTCTAGTGTAGCCGTAGTTAGGCCACCACTTCAAGAACTCTGTAGCACCGCCTACATA
CCTCGCTCTGCTAATCCTGTTACCAGTGGCTGCTGCCAGTGGCGATAAGTCGTGTCTTACCGGGTTGGAC
TCAAGACGATAGTTACCGGATAAGGCGCAGCGGTCGGGCTGAACGGGGGGTTCGTGCACACAGCCCAGCT
TGGAGCGAACGACCTACACCGAACTGAGATACCTACAGCGTGAGCTATGAGAAAGCGCCACGCTTCCCGA
AGGGAGAAAGGCGGACAGGTATCCGGTAAGCGGCAGGGTCGGAACAGGAGAGCGCACGAGGGAGCTTCCA
GGGGGAAACGCCTGGTATCTTTATAGTCCTGTCGGGTTTCGCCACCTCTGACTTGAGCGTCGATTTTTGT
GATGCTCGTCAGGGGGGCGGAGCCTATGGAAAAACGCCAGCAACGCGGCCTTTTTACGGTTCCTGGCCTT
TTGCTGGCCTTTTGCTCACATGTGAGGGCCTATTTCCCATGATTCCTTCATATTTGCATATACGATACAA
GGCTGTTAGAGAGATAATTGGAATTAATTTGACTGTAAACACAAAGATATTAGTACAAAATACGTGACGT
AGAAAGTAATAATTTCTTGGGTAGTTTGCAGTTTTAAAATTATGTTTTAAAATGGACTATCATATGCTTA
CCGTAACTTGAAAGTATTTCGATTTCTTGGCTTTATATATCTTGTGGAAAGGACGAAACACCGAACTGAT
GTAGAATGAGGGGTTT
Features (pLannotate 1.2.2; 18 found; start..end, strand, type, name):
     79..122     +  misc_RNA       gRNA scaffold (fragment): guide RNA scaffold for the Streptococcus pyogenes CRISPR/Cas9 system
    169..454     +  enhancer       CMV enhancer: human cytomegalovirus immediate early enhancer; contains an 18-bp deletion relative to the standard CMV enhancer
    456..733     +  promoter       chicken β-actin promoter: No description available
    734..962     +  intron         hybrid intron: hybrid between chicken β-actin (CBA) and minute virus of mice (MMV) introns (Gray et al., 2011)
   1100..2701    +  CDS            Cas9(N): N-terminal portion of Streptococcus pyogenes Cas9 (Zetsche et al., 2015)
   2702..5200    +  CDS            Cas9(C): C-terminal portion of Streptococcus pyogenes Cas9 (Zetsche et al., 2015)
   5201..5248    +  CDS            nucleoplasmin NLS: bipartite nuclear localization signal from nucleoplasmin
   5282..5393    +  polyA_signal   bGH poly(A) signal: bovine growth hormone polyadenylation signal
   5498..5638    +  repeat_region  AAV2 ITR: inverted terminal repeat of adeno-associated virus serotype 2 inverted
   5643..5694    -  misc_feature   bom (fragment): basis of mobility region from pBR322
   5713..6093    +  rep_origin     M13 ori (sequence partly withheld): M13 bacteriophage origin of replication; arrow indicates direction of (+) strand synthesis
   6169..6218    -  misc_feature   bom (fragment): basis of mobility region from pBR322
   6320..6355    -  CDS            rop (fragment): Rop protein, which maintains plasmids at low copy number; rop
   6450..6554    +  promoter       AmpR promoter: bla
   6555..7415    +  CDS            AmpR: β-lactamase; bla; confers resistance to ampicillin, carbenicillin, and related antibiotics
   7586..8174    +  rep_origin     ori: high-copy-number ColE1/pMB1/pBR322/pUC origin of replication
   8236..8476    +  promoter       U6 promoter: RNA polymerase III promoter for human U6 snRNA
   8505..72      +  misc_RNA       gRNA scaffold (across the origin): guide RNA scaffold for the Streptococcus pyogenes CRISPR/Cas9 system
