>Addgene plasmid #112393 | pHEY1.1.0-gDNA | addgene full sequence | sequence record 230239 | Addgene NGS Result
TAGAGCTAGAAATAGCAAGTTAAAATAAGGCTAGTCCGTTATCAACTTGAAAAAGTGGCACCGAGTCGGT
GCTTTTTTGTTTTAGAGCTAGAAATAGCAAGTTAAAATAAGGCTAGTCCGTTTTTAGCGCGTGCGCCAAT
TCTGCAGACAAATGGCTCTAGAGGTACCCGTTACATAACTTACGGTAAATGGCCCGCCTGGCTGACCGCC
CAACGACCCCCGCCCATTGACGTCAATAGTAACGCCAATAGGGACTTTCCATTGACGTCAATGGGTGGAG
TATTTACGGTAAACTGCCCACTTGGCAGTACATCAAGTGTATCATATGCCAAGTACGCCCCCTATTGACG
TCAATGACGGTAAATGGCCCGCCTGGCATTGTGCCCAGTACATGACCTTATGGGACTTTCCTACTTGGCA
GTACATCTACGTATTAGTCATCGCTATTACCATGGTCGAGGTGAGCCCCACGTTCTGCTTCACTCTCCCC
ATCTCCCCCCCCTCCCCACCCCCAATTTTGTATTTATTTATTTTTTAATTATTTTGTGCAGCGATGGGGG
CGGGGGGGGGGGGCGAGGGGCGGGGCGGGGCGAGGCGGAGAGGTGCGGCGGCAGCCAATCAGAGCGGCGC
GCTCCGAAAGTTTCCTTTTATGGCGAGGCGGCGGCGGCGGCGGCCCTATAAAAAGCGAAGCGCGCGGCGG
GCGGGAGTCGCTGCGCGCTGCCTTCGCCCCGTGCCCCGCTCCGCCGCCGCCTCGCGCCGCCCGCCCCGGC
TCTGACTGACCGCGTTACTCCCACAGGTGAGCGGGCGGGACGGCCCTTCTCCTCCGGGCTGTAATTAGCT
GAGCAAGAGGTAAGGGTTTAAGGGATGGTTGGTTGGTGGGGTATTAATGTTTAATTACCTGGAGCACCTG
CCTGAAATCACTTTTTTTCAGGTTGGACCGGTGCCACCATGGACTATAAGGACCACGACGGAGACTACAA
GGATCATGATATTGATTACAAAGACGATGACGATAAGATGGCCCCAAAGAAGAAGCGGAAGGTCGGTATC
CACGGAGTCCCAGCAGCCGACAAGAAGTACAGCATCGGCCTGGACATCGGCACCAACTCTGTGGGCTGGG
CCGTGATCACCGACGAGTACAAGGTGCCCAGCAAGAAATTCAAGGTGCTGGGCAACACCGACCGGCACAG
CATCAAGAAGAACCTGATCGGAGCCCTGCTGTTCGACAGCGGCGAAACAGCCGAGGCCACCCGGCTGAAG
AGAACCGCCAGAAGAAGATACACCAGACGGAAGAACCGGATCTGCTATCTGCAAGAGATCTTCAGCAACG
AGATGGCCAAGGTGGACGACAGCTTCTTCCACAGACTGGAAGAGTCCTTCCTGGTGGAAGAGGATAAGAA
GCACGAGCGGCACCCCATCTTCGGCAACATCGTGGACGAGGTGGCCTACCACGAGAAGTACCCCACCATC
TACCACCTGAGAAAGAAACTGGTGGACAGCACCGACAAGGCCGACCTGCGGCTGATCTATCTGGCCCTGG
CCCACATGATCAAGTTCCGGGGCCACTTCCTGATCGAGGGCGACCTGAACCCCGACAACAGCGACGTGGA
CAAGCTGTTCATCCAGCTGGTGCAGACCTACAACCAGCTGTTCGAGGAAAACCCCATCAACGCCAGCGGC
GTGGACGCCAAGGCCATCCTGTCTGCCAGACTGAGCAAGAGCAGACGGCTGGAAAATCTGATCGCCCAGC
TGCCCGGCGAGAAGAAGAATGGCCTGTTCGGAAACCTGATTGCCCTGAGCCTGGGCCTGACCCCCAACTT
CAAGAGCAACTTCGACCTGGCCGAGGATGCCAAACTGCAGCTGAGCAAGGACACCTACGACGACGACCTG
GACAACCTGCTGGCCCAGATCGGCGACCAGTACGCCGACCTGTTTCTGGCCGCCAAGAACCTGTCCGACG
CCATCCTGCTGAGCGACATCCTGAGAGTGAACACCGAGATCACCAAGGCCCCCCTGAGCGCCTCTATGAT
CAAGAGATACGACGAGCACCACCAGGACCTGACCCTGCTGAAAGCTCTCGTGCGGCAGCAGCTGCCTGAG
AAGTACAAAGAGATTTTCTTCGACCAGAGCAAGAACGGCTACGCCGGCTACATTGACGGCGGAGCCAGCC
AGGAAGAGTTCTACAAGTTCATCAAGCCCATCCTGGAAAAGATGGACGGCACCGAGGAACTGCTCGTGAA
GCTGAACAGAGAGGACCTGCTGCGGAAGCAGCGGACCTTCGACAACGGCAGCATCCCCCACCAGATCCAC
CTGGGAGAGCTGCACGCCATTCTGCGGCGGCAGGAAGATTTTTACCCATTCCTGAAGGACAACCGGGAAA
AGATCGAGAAGATCCTGACCTTCCGCATCCCCTACTACGTGGGCCCTCTGGCCAGGGGAAACAGCAGATT
CGCCTGGATGACCAGAAAGAGCGAGGAAACCATCACCCCCTGGAACTTCGAGGAAGTGGTGGACAAGGGC
GCTTCCGCCCAGAGCTTCATCGAGCGGATGACCAACTTCGATAAGAACCTGCCCAACGAGAAGGTGCTGC
CCAAGCACAGCCTGCTGTACGAGTACTTCACCGTGTATAACGAGCTGACCAAAGTGAAATACGTGACCGA
GGGAATGAGAAAGCCCGCCTTCCTGAGCGGCGAGCAGAAAAAGGCCATCGTGGACCTGCTGTTCAAGACC
AACCGGAAAGTGACCGTGAAGCAGCTGAAAGAGGACTACTTCAAGAAAATCGAGTGCTTCGACTCCGTGG
AAATCTCCGGCGTGGAAGATCGGTTCAACGCCTCCCTGGGCACATACCACGATCTGCTGAAAATTATCAA
GGACAAGGACTTCCTGGACAATGAGGAAAACGAGGACATTCTGGAAGATATCGTGCTGACCCTGACACTG
TTTGAGGACAGAGAGATGATCGAGGAACGGCTGAAAACCTATGCCCACCTGTTCGACGACAAAGTGATGA
AGCAGCTGAAGCGGCGGAGATACACCGGCTGGGGCAGGCTGAGCCGGAAGCTGATCAACGGCATCCGGGA
CAAGCAGTCCGGCAAGACAATCCTGGATTTCCTGAAGTCCGACGGCTTCGCCAACAGAAACTTCATGCAG
CTGATCCACGACGACAGCCTGACCTTTAAAGAGGACATCCAGAAAGCCCAGGTGTCCGGCCAGGGCGATA
GCCTGCACGAGCACATTGCCAATCTGGCCGGCAGCCCCGCCATTAAGAAGGGCATCCTGCAGACAGTGAA
GGTGGTGGACGAGCTCGTGAAAGTGATGGGCCGGCACAAGCCCGAGAACATCGTGATCGAAATGGCCAGA
GAGAACCAGACCACCCAGAAGGGACAGAAGAACAGCCGCGAGAGAATGAAGCGGATCGAAGAGGGCATCA
AAGAGCTGGGCAGCCAGATCCTGAAAGAACACCCCGTGGAAAACACCCAGCTGCAGAACGAGAAGCTGTA
CCTGTACTACCTGCAGAATGGGCGGGATATGTACGTGGACCAGGAACTGGACATCAACCGGCTGTCCGAC
TACGATGTGGACCATATCGTGCCTCAGAGCTTTCTGAAGGACGACTCCATCGACAACAAGGTGCTGACCA
GAAGCGACAAGAACCGGGGCAAGAGCGACAACGTGCCCTCCGAAGAGGTCGTGAAGAAGATGAAGAACTA
CTGGCGGCAGCTGCTGAACGCCAAGCTGATTACCCAGAGAAAGTTCGACAATCTGACCAAGGCCGAGAGA
GGCGGCCTGAGCGAACTGGATAAGGCCGGCTTCATCAAGAGACAGCTGGTGGAAACCCGGCAGATCACAA
AGCACGTGGCACAGATCCTGGACTCCCGGATGAACACTAAGTACGACGAGAATGACAAGCTGATCCGGGA
AGTGAAAGTGATCACCCTGAAGTCCAAGCTGGTGTCCGATTTCCGGAAGGATTTCCAGTTTTACAAAGTG
CGCGAGATCAACAACTACCACCACGCCCACGACGCCTACCTGAACGCCGTCGTGGGAACCGCCCTGATCA
AAAAGTACCCTAAGCTGGAAAGCGAGTTCGTGTACGGCGACTACAAGGTGTACGACGTGCGGAAGATGAT
CGCCAAGAGCGAGCAGGAAATCGGCAAGGCTACCGCCAAGTACTTCTTCTACAGCAACATCATGAACTTT
TTCAAGACCGAGATTACCCTGGCCAACGGCGAGATCCGGAAGCGGCCTCTGATCGAGACAAACGGCGAAA
CCGGGGAGATCGTGTGGGATAAGGGCCGGGATTTTGCCACCGTGCGGAAAGTGCTGAGCATGCCCCAAGT
GAATATCGTGAAAAAGACCGAGGTGCAGACAGGCGGCTTCAGCAAAGAGTCTATCCTGCCCAAGAGGAAC
AGCGATAAGCTGATCGCCAGAAAGAAGGACTGGGACCCTAAGAAGTACGGCGGCTTCGACAGCCCCACCG
TGGCCTATTCTGTGCTGGTGGTGGCCAAAGTGGAAAAGGGCAAGTCCAAGAAACTGAAGAGTGTGAAAGA
GCTGCTGGGGATCACCATCATGGAAAGAAGCAGCTTCGAGAAGAATCCCATCGACTTTCTGGAAGCCAAG
GGCTACAAAGAAGTGAAAAAGGACCTGATCATCAAGCTGCCTAAGTACTCCCTGTTCGAGCTGGAAAACG
GCCGGAAGAGAATGCTGGCCTCTGCCGGCGAACTGCAGAAGGGAAACGAACTGGCCCTGCCCTCCAAATA
TGTGAACTTCCTGTACCTGGCCAGCCACTATGAGAAGCTGAAGGGCTCCCCCGAGGATAATGAGCAGAAA
CAGCTGTTTGTGGAACAGCACAAGCACTACCTGGACGAGATCATCGAGCAGATCAGCGAGTTCTCCAAGA
GAGTGATCCTGGCCGACGCTAATCTGGACAAAGTGCTGTCCGCCTACAACAAGCACCGGGATAAGCCCAT
CAGAGAGCAGGCCGAGAATATCATCCACCTGTTTACCCTGACCAATCTGGGAGCCCCTGCCGCCTTCAAG
TACTTTGACACCACCATCGACCGGAAGAGGTACACCAGCACCAAAGAGGTGCTGGACGCCACCCTGATCC
ACCAGAGCATCACCGGCCTGTACGAGACACGGATCGACCTGTCTCAGCTGGGAGGCGACAAAAGGCCGGC
GGCCACGAAAAAGGCCGGCCAGGCAAAAAAGAAAAAGTAAGAATTCCTAGAGCTCGCTGATCAGCCTCGA
CTGTGCCTTCTAGTTGCCAGCCATCTGTTGTTTGCCCCTCCCCCGTGCCTTCCTTGACCCTGGAAGGTGC
CACTCCCACTGTCCTTTCCTAATAAAATGAGGAAATTGCATCGCATTGTCTGAGTAGGTGTCATTCTATT
CTGGGGGGTGGGGTGGGGCAGGACAGCAAGGGGGAGGATTGGGAAGAGAATAGCAGGCATGCTGGGGAGC
GGCCGCAGGAACCCCTAGTGATGGAGTTGGCCACTCCCTCTCTGCGCGCTCGCTCGCTCACTGAGGCCGG
GCGACCAAAGGTCGCCCGACGCCCGGGCTTTGCCCGGGCGGCCTCAGTGAGCGAGCGAGCGCGCAGCTGC
CTGCAGGGGCGCCTGATGCGGTATTTTCTCCTTACGCATCTGTGCGGTATTTCACACCGCATA
[95 nt withheld, positions 5664-5758]
T
[46 nt withheld, positions 5760-5805]
C
[141 nt withheld, positions 5807-5947]
CCTTTGACGTTGGAGTCCACGTTCTTT
[37 nt withheld, positions 5975-6011]
ACTCTATCTCGGGCTATTCTTTTGATTTATAAGGGATTTTGCCGATTTCGGTCTATTGGTTAAAAAATGA
GCTGATTTAACAAAAATTTAACGCGAATTTTAACAAAATATTAACGTTTACAATTTTATGGTGCACTCTC
AGTACAATCTGCTCTGATGCCGCATAGTTAAGCCAGCCCCGACACCCGCCAACACCCGCTGACGCGCCCT
GACGGGCTTGTCTGCTCCCGGCATCCGCTTACAGACAAGCTGTGACCGTCTCCGGGAGCTGCATGTGTCA
GAGGTTTTCACCGTCATCACCGAAACGCGCGAGACGAAAGGGCCTCGTGATACGCCTATTTTTATAGGTT
AATGTCATGATAATAATGGTTTCTTAGACGTCAGGTGGCACTTTTCGGGGAAATGTGCGCGGAACCCCTA
TTTGTTTATTTTTCTAAATACATTCAAATATGTATCCGCTCATGAGACAATAACCCTGATAAATGCTTCA
ATAATATTGAAAAAGGAAGAGTATGAGTATTCAACATTTCCGTGTCGCCCTTATTCCCTTTTTTGCGGCA
TTTTGCCTTCCTGTTTTTGCTCACCCAGAAACGCTGGTGAAAGTAAAAGATGCTGAAGATCAGTTGGGTG
CACGAGTGGGTTACATCGAACTGGATCTCAACAGCGGTAAGATCCTTGAGAGTTTTCGCCCCGAAGAACG
TTTTCCAATGATGAGCACTTTTAAAGTTCTGCTATGTGGCGCGGTATTATCCCGTATTGACGCCGGGCAA
GAGCAACTCGGTCGCCGCATACACTATTCTCAGAATGACTTGGTTGAGTACTCACCAGTCACAGAAAAGC
ATCTTACGGATGGCATGACAGTAAGAGAATTATGCAGTGCTGCCATAACCATGAGTGATAACACTGCGGC
CAACTTACTTCTGACAACGATCGGAGGACCGAAGGAGCTAACCGCTTTTTTGCACAACATGGGGGATCAT
GTAACTCGCCTTGATCGTTGGGAACCGGAGCTGAATGAAGCCATACCAAACGACGAGCGTGACACCACGA
TGCCTGTAGCAATGGCAACAACGTTGCGCAAACTATTAACTGGCGAACTACTTACTCTAGCTTCCCGGCA
ACAATTAATAGACTGGATGGAGGCGGATAAAGTTGCAGGACCACTTCTGCGCTCGGCCCTTCCGGCTGGC
TGGTTTATTGCTGATAAATCTGGAGCCGGTGAGCGTGGAAGCCGCGGTATCATTGCAGCACTGGGGCCAG
ATGGTAAGCCCTCCCGTATCGTAGTTATCTACACGACGGGGAGTCAGGCAACTATGGATGAACGAAATAG
ACAGATCGCTGAGATAGGTGCCTCACTGATTAAGCATTGGTAACTGTCAGACCAAGTTTACTCATATATA
CTTTAGATTGATTTAAAACTTCATTTTTAATTTAAAAGGATCTAGGTGAAGATCCTTTTTGATAATCTCA
TGACCAAAATCCCTTAACGTGAGTTTTCGTTCCACTGAGCGTCAGACCCCGTAGAAAAGATCAAAGGATC
TTCTTGAGATCCTTTTTTTCTGCGCGTAATCTGCTGCTTGCAAACAAAAAAACCACCGCTACCAGCGGTG
GTTTGTTTGCCGGATCAAGAGCTACCAACTCTTTTTCCGAAGGTAACTGGCTTCAGCAGAGCGCAGATAC
CAAATACTGTTCTTCTAGTGTAGCCGTAGTTAGGCCACCACTTCAAGAACTCTGTAGCACCGCCTACATA
CCTCGCTCTGCTAATCCTGTTACCAGTGGCTGCTGCCAGTGGCGATAAGTCGTGTCTTACCGGGTTGGAC
TCAAGACGATAGTTACCGGATAAGGCGCAGCGGTCGGGCTGAACGGGGGGTTCGTGCACACAGCCCAGCT
TGGAGCGAACGACCTACACCGAACTGAGATACCTACAGCGTGAGCTATGAGAAAGCGCCACGCTTCCCGA
AGGGAGAAAGGCGGACAGGTATCCGGTAAGCGGCAGGGTCGGAACAGGAGAGCGCACGAGGGAGCTTCCA
GGGGGAAACGCCTGGTATCTTTATAGTCCTGTCGGGTTTCGCCACCTCTGACTTGAGCGTCGATTTTTGT
GATGCTCGTCAGGGGGGCGGAGCCTATGGAAAAACGCCAGCAACGCGGCCTTTTTACGGTTCCTGGCCTT
TTGCTGGCCTTTTGCTCACATGTGAGGGCCTATTTCCCATGATTCCTTCATATTTGCATATACGATACAA
GGCTGTTAGAGAGATAATTGGAATTAATTTGACTGTAAACACAAAGATATTAGTACAAAATACGTGACGT
AGAAAGTAATAATTTCTTGGGTAGTTTGCAGTTTTAAAATTATGTTTTAAAATGGACTATCATATGCTTA
CCGTAACTTGAAAGTATTTCGATTTCTTGGCTTTATATATCTTGTGGAAAGGACGAAACACCGGAACTGA
TGTAGAATGAGGGGTTT
Features (pLannotate 1.2.2; 18 found; start..end, strand, type, name):
     79..122     +  misc_RNA       gRNA scaffold (fragment): guide RNA scaffold for the Streptococcus pyogenes CRISPR/Cas9 system
    169..454     +  enhancer       CMV enhancer: human cytomegalovirus immediate early enhancer; contains an 18-bp deletion relative to the standard CMV enhancer
    456..703     +  promoter       chicken β-actin promoter: contains a 21-bp deletion relative to the standard chicken β-actin promoter
    704..931     +  intron         hybrid intron: hybrid between chicken β-actin (CBA) and minute virus of mice (MMV) introns (Gray et al., 2011)
   1069..2670    +  CDS            Cas9(N): N-terminal portion of Streptococcus pyogenes Cas9 (Zetsche et al., 2015)
   2671..5169    +  CDS            Cas9(C): C-terminal portion of Streptococcus pyogenes Cas9 (Zetsche et al., 2015)
   5170..5217    +  CDS            nucleoplasmin NLS: bipartite nuclear localization signal from nucleoplasmin
   5251..5362    +  polyA_signal   bGH poly(A) signal: bovine growth hormone polyadenylation signal
   5467..5607    +  repeat_region  AAV2 ITR: inverted terminal repeat of adeno-associated virus serotype 2 inverted
   5612..5663    -  misc_feature   bom (fragment): basis of mobility region from pBR322
   5682..6137    +  rep_origin     f1 ori (sequence partly withheld): f1 bacteriophage origin of replication; arrow indicates direction of (+) strand synthesis
   6138..6187    -  misc_feature   bom (fragment): basis of mobility region from pBR322
   6289..6324    -  CDS            rop (fragment): Rop protein, which maintains plasmids at low copy number; rop
   6419..6523    +  promoter       AmpR promoter: bla
   6524..7384    +  CDS            AmpR: β-lactamase; bla; confers resistance to ampicillin, carbenicillin, and related antibiotics
   7555..8143    +  rep_origin     ori: high-copy-number ColE1/pMB1/pBR322/pUC origin of replication
   8205..8445    +  promoter       U6 promoter: RNA polymerase III promoter for human U6 snRNA
   8475..72      +  misc_RNA       gRNA scaffold (across the origin): guide RNA scaffold for the Streptococcus pyogenes CRISPR/Cas9 system
