[The description below was written by a language model from this plasmid's Addgene catalogue record and pLannotate feature annotations shown in this document.]
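Description:
pHEY1.1.0-gDNA is a mammalian CRISPR expression plasmid built on the pX330 backbone that delivers both Streptococcus pyogenes Cas9 and a single guide RNA directed against the human transcription factor gene HEY1. It is propagated in E. coli as a high-copy plasmid through a ColE1/pUC-type origin and selected with ampicillin via the β-lactamase (AmpR) gene. The backbone also carries a filamentous phage origin (annotated as f1 or M13), short remnants of the pBR322 bom and rop regions, and a single AAV2 inverted terminal repeat downstream of the Cas9 cassette. With only one ITR annotated, this looks like a backbone remnant rather than a packaging unit.

Two expression units make up the payload. A human U6 RNA polymerase III promoter drives the guide RNA: a 20-nucleotide HEY1 target sequence was inserted between BbsI sites, which were destroyed in cloning, directly upstream of the S. pyogenes gRNA scaffold. The PAM belongs to the genomic target and is not present in the plasmid. Cas9 is transcribed from a hybrid promoter composed of the CMV enhancer, the chicken β-actin promoter and a hybrid CBA/MVM intron. Its coding sequence, which the annotation tool splits into contiguous N- and C-terminal portions, ends in a nucleoplasmin bipartite nuclear localization signal and is followed by a bGH polyadenylation signal.

The depositor notes that the plasmid is meant to be used with a companion construct, pHEY1-donor, which suggests that the Cas9 cut at HEY1 is paired with a repair template, although the record does not describe the intended edit. The depositor sequence and the repository's sequencing result have the same layout and differ by about 30 nt, with the sequenced version showing a small deletion annotated in the chicken β-actin promoter.
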