Addgene plasmid #112393: pHEY1.1.0-gDNA
Purpose: CRISPR plasmid for expression of Cas9 and gRNA targeting human transcription factor HEY1
Depositing lab: Kevin White. Depositing organization: University of Chicago.
Backbone
  Vector backbone: pX330
  Backbone manufacturer: Zhang lab (Addgene plasmid ID: 42230)
  Vector type: Mammalian Expression, CRISPR
Growth in bacteria
  Bacterial resistance: Ampicillin, 100 μg/mL
  Growth temperature: 37°C
  Growth strain: DH5alpha
  Copy number: High Copy
Gene/Insert
  Gene/Insert name: HEY1
  gRNA/shRNA sequence: GAACTGATGTAGAATGAGGG AGG
  Species: H. sapiens (human)
  Entrez Gene: HEY1 (a.k.a. BHLHb31, CHF2, HERP2, HESR1, HRT-1, NERP2, OAF1, hHRT1)
  Cloning method: Restriction Enzyme; 5′ cloning site BbsI (destroyed during cloning); 3′ cloning site BbsI (destroyed during cloning)
  Sequencing primers: 5′ hU6-F (5'-GAGGGCCTATTTCCCATGATT-3')
Terms and licenses: Academic/Nonprofit Terms; Industry Terms: Not Available to Industry
Depositor comments: gRNA sequence listed includes 20 nucleotide target sequence, followed by the uncloned PAM sequence. The PAM sequence is not present in the plasmid. Use with plasmid pHEY1-donor.
How to cite: pHEY1.1.0-gDNA was a gift from Kevin White (Addgene plasmid # 112393 ; http://n2t.net/addgene:112393 ; RRID:Addgene_112393)
